Addgene plasmid #146145: pT7-EGFP-C1-tubgenomic-PTC62_D
Purpose: Mammalian Expression of tubgenomic-PTC62
Depositing lab: Elisa Izaurralde. Depositing organization: Max Planck Institute for Developmental Biology. Publication: Nonsense-mediated mRNA decay effectors are essential for zebrafish embryonic development and survival. Wittkopp N, Huntzinger E, Weiler C, Saulière J, Schmidt S, Sonawane M, Izaurralde E. Mol Cell Biol. 2009 Jul . 29(13):3517-28. 10.1128/MCB.00177-09 PubMed 19414594.
Backbone
  Vector backbone: Unknown
  Vector type: Mammalian Expression
Growth in bacteria
  Bacterial resistance: Kanamycin, 50 μg/mL
  Growth temperature: 37°C
  Growth strain: DH5alpha
  Copy number: High Copy
Gene/Insert
  Gene/Insert name: tubgenomic-PTC62
  Species: D. rerio (zebrafish)
  Cloning method: Unknown
Terms and licenses: Academic/Nonprofit Terms; Industry Terms: Not Available to Industry
Depositor comments: genomic DNA extracted from NCBI Sequence: NW_003335288.1 Plasmids from this collection were made available to the research community and donated after the lab closed. Please note that the sequence provided by the depositing laboratory may be theoretical/predicted or based on Sanger sequencing results. There may be discrepancies between sequencing results obtained by Addgene and the depositor sequence. If an Addgene verified sequence is not available, please contact before placing your order to request that our lab fully sequence the plasmid.
How to cite: pT7-EGFP-C1-tubgenomic-PTC62_D was a gift from Elisa Izaurralde (Addgene plasmid # 146145 ; http://n2t.net/addgene:146145 ; RRID:Addgene_146145)
