[The description below was written by a language model from this plasmid's Addgene catalogue record and pLannotate feature annotations shown in this document.]
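Description:
pT7-EGFP-C1-tubgenomic-PTC62_D is an 8.2 kb mammalian expression plasmid. The catalogue lists its backbone as unknown, but its name and feature layout correspond to an EGFP-C1-type vector with an added T7 promoter. It is maintained at high copy in E. coli through a ColE1/pUC-type origin and also carries an f1 origin. A single NeoR/KanR (Tn5 aminoglycoside phosphotransferase) gene is driven by tandem bacterial (bla) and SV40 early promoters and terminated by an HSV TK poly(A) signal. This gene gives kanamycin selection in bacteria and can support G418 selection in transfected cells.

The expression unit consists of the CMV immediate-early enhancer and promoter, followed by a T7 promoter that would permit in vitro transcription. Next come the EGFP coding sequence and, after a short polylinker remnant, a zebrafish tubulin gene cloned as genomic DNA. An SV40 poly(A) signal terminates the unit. The annotation tool detects the insert as four separated blocks of beta-tubulin (TUBB4B-like) coding similarity spread over about 3.4 kb. This pattern is consistent with exons interrupted by introns, so the transcript should require splicing. The hamster and human labels on these blocks reflect database homology rather than the source species. The short HIV LTR, dU6-3, bGH poly(A), ble and large T antigen fragments are probably incidental matches or backbone remnants.

"PTC62" in the name suggests a premature termination codon at position 62 of the tubulin reading frame, though the record does not spell this out. Given the associated work on nonsense-mediated mRNA decay in zebrafish, the construct most likely serves as an intron-containing, EGFP-tagged NMD reporter, presumably compared with a matching version lacking the premature stop codon.
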