Features (pLannotate 1.2.2; 23 found; start..end, strand, type, name):
      9..312     +  enhancer       CMV enhancer: human cytomegalovirus immediate early enhancer
    313..516     +  promoter       CMV promoter: human cytomegalovirus (CMV) immediate early promoter
    512..545     +  LTR            5' LTR (truncated) (fragment): truncated 5' long terminal repeat (LTR) from HIV-1
    561..579     +  promoter       T7 promoter: promoter for bacteriophage T7 RNA polymerase
    613..1329    +  CDS            EGFP: EGFP is a basic (constitutively fluorescent) green fluorescent protein published in 1996, derived from Aequorea victoria. It is reported to be a rapidly-maturing weak dimer with moderate acid sensitivity.
   1330..1380    +  misc_feature   MCS (fragment): multiple cloning site
   1381..1437    +  CDS            TUBB4B (fragment): TBB4B_MESAU - Also known as TUBB2C. Experimental evidence at protein level: Swiss-Prot protein existence level 1. Tubulin is the major constituent of microtubules. It binds two moles of GTP, one at an exchangeable site on the beta chain and one at a non-exchangeable site on the alpha chain (By similarity). From Mesocricetus auratus (Golden hamster).
   2385..2498    +  CDS            TUBB4B (fragment): TBB4B_MESAU - Also known as TUBB2C. Experimental evidence at protein level: Swiss-Prot protein existence level 1. Tubulin is the major constituent of microtubules. It binds two moles of GTP, one at an exchangeable site on the beta chain and one at a non-exchangeable site on the alpha chain (By similarity). From Mesocricetus auratus (Golden hamster).
   2557..2574    -  promoter       dU6-3 promoter (fragment): RNA polymerase III promoter for Drosophila U6-3 snRNA (Port et al., 2014)
   2626..2739    +  CDS            TUBB4B (fragment): TBB4B_MESAU - Also known as TUBB2C. Experimental evidence at protein level: Swiss-Prot protein existence level 1. Tubulin is the major constituent of microtubules. It binds two moles of GTP, one at an exchangeable site on the beta chain and one at a non-exchangeable site on the alpha chain (By similarity). From Mesocricetus auratus (Golden hamster).
   3745..4812    +  CDS            TUBB4B (fragment): TBB4B_HUMAN - Also known as TUBB2C. Experimental evidence at protein level: Swiss-Prot protein existence level 1. Tubulin is the major constituent of microtubules. It binds two moles of GTP, one at an exchangeable site on the beta chain and one at a non-exchangeable site on the alpha chain. From Homo sapiens (Human).
   4816..4841    +  misc_feature   MCS (fragment): multiple cloning site
   4853..4937    +  CDS            large T antigen (fragment): large T antigen from SV40 (simian virus 40)
   4960..5081    +  polyA_signal   SV40 poly(A) signal: SV40 polyadenylation signal
   5115..5543    -  rep_origin     f1 ori (sequence partly withheld): f1 bacteriophage origin of replication; arrow indicates direction of (+) strand synthesis
   5570..5674    +  promoter       AmpR promoter: bla
   5676..6033    +  promoter       SV40 promoter: SV40 enhancer and early promoter
   6068..6862    +  CDS            NeoR/KanR: aminoglycoside phosphotransferase from Tn5; aph(3')-II (or nptII); confers resistance to neomycin, kanamycin, and G418 (Geneticin®)
   6883..7035    +  CDS            ble (fragment): BLE_KLEPN - Experimental evidence at protein level: Swiss-Prot protein existence level 1. Binding protein with a strong affinity to the bleomycin family of antibiotics. Binds to CL990; an antimitotic-antibiotic compound. From Klebsiella pneumoniae.
   7094..7141    +  polyA_signal   HSV TK poly(A) signal: herpes simplex virus thymidine kinase polyadenylation signal (Cole and Stacy, 1985)
   7232..7248    -  polyA_signal   bGH poly(A) signal (fragment): bovine growth hormone polyadenylation signal
   7470..8058    +  rep_origin     ori: high-copy-number ColE1/pMB1/pBR322/pUC origin of replication
   8173..8224    +  enhancer       CMV enhancer (fragment): human cytomegalovirus immediate early enhancer
>Addgene plasmid #146145 | pT7-EGFP-C1-tubgenomic-PTC62_D | depositor full sequence | sequence record 288590 | Full Sequence
GAGTTCCGCGTTACATAACTTACGGTAAATGGCCCGCCTGGCTGACCGCCCAACGACCCCCGCCCATTGA
CGTCAATAATGACGTATGTTCCCATAGTAACGCCAATAGGGACTTTCCATTGACGTCAATGGGTGGAGTA
TTTACGGTAAACTGCCCACTTGGCAGTACATCAAGTGTATCATATGCCAAGTACGCCCCCTATTGACGTC
AATGACGGTAAATGGCCCGCCTGGCATTATGCCCAGTACATGACCTTATGGGACTTTCCTACTTGGCAGT
ACATCTACGTATTAGTCATCGCTATTACCATGGTGATGCGGTTTTGGCAGTACATCAATGGGCGTGGATA
GCGGTTTGACTCACGGGGATTTCCAAGTCTCCACCCCATTGACGTCAATGGGAGTTTGTTTTGGCACCAA
AATCAACGGGACTTTCCAAAATGTCGTAACAACTCCGCCCCATTGACGCAAATGGGCGGTAGGCGTGTAC
GGTGGGAGGTCTATATAAGCAGAGCTCTCTGGCTAACTAGAGAACCCACTGCTTACTGGCTTATCGAAAT
TAATACGACTCACTATAGGGAGACCCAAGCTCTAGCGCTACCGGTCGCCACCATGGTGAGCAAGGGCGAG
GAGCTGTTCACCGGGGTGGTGCCCATCCTGGTCGAGCTGGACGGCGACGTAAACGGCCACAAGTTCAGCG
TGTCCGGCGAGGGCGAGGGCGATGCCACCTACGGCAAGCTGACCCTGAAGTTCATCTGCACCACCGGCAA
GCTGCCCGTGCCCTGGCCCACCCTCGTGACCACCCTGACCTACGGCGTGCAGTGCTTCAGCCGCTACCCC
GACCACATGAAGCAGCACGACTTCTTCAAGTCCGCCATGCCCGAAGGCTACGTCCAGGAGCGCACCATCT
TCTTCAAGGACGACGGCAACTACAAGACCCGCGCCGAGGTGAAGTTCGAGGGCGACACCCTGGTGAACCG
CATCGAGCTGAAGGGCATCGACTTCAAGGAGGACGGCAACATCCTGGGGCACAAGCTGGAGTACAACTAC
AACAGCCACAACGTCTATATCATGGCCGACAAGCAGAAGAACGGCATCAAGGTGAACTTCAAGATCCGCC
ACAACATCGAGGACGGCAGCGTGCAGCTCGCCGACCACTACCAGCAGAACACCCCCATCGGCGACGGCCC
CGTGCTGCTGCCCGACAACCACTACCTGAGCACCCAGTCCGCCCTGAGCAAAGACCCCAACGAGAAGCGC
GATCACATGGTCCTGCTGGAGTTCGTGACCGCCGCCGGGATCACTCTCGGCATGGACGAGCTGTACAAGT
CCGGACTCAGATCTCGAGCTCAAGCTTCGAATTCTGCAGTCGACGGTACCATGAGGGAGATCGTGCATTT
ACAGGCTGGACAGTGCGGCAACCAGATTGGTGCCAAGGTAGGAAATGAACAAATTTCATTTTTTATCGTA
ATCTTGTTAAGATTTAGATTTTTGCGGGAAAAGCTGACGCTAATCCTTGCTTGTTTTAGATCCACACTCG
GGAAAATTTAAACTGGTTAATTAATGTTGTGTTTGACTTGACTGTTGTGTTAGTCGTCTTAATATTTATA
ATAAAAACATGTTTGACTAAACGATATTTGTCTGAATATGATCCTTAATCTCACCCGCAACAAGTTCTTA
AACGAATAGCCTTTGAAGTCTATTCCTATCGAAGGAAAATGATTGGGTTACTACAAAAATGTCGATTATT
GTAAGAAAGTCATCGTGGTTTGAATGAACTAATGGTGAAACAATGCGTTAGTTTTAGGGTGTTGGCCGCG
CCTGACCGGCGTAGAGTCTGATTGGCAAGGGACTCGACTCATCTGAGCTTGTTTGGAAGAGCCGAGTCTC
GTTCTACAATTGTTGTCACCAGACTGAAAGGCATCGCTGACTCATTTGAACGGTTTGCTCTCGCCAGTTC
GTTTGAGTCGATTTGCTTGAACGAATCACGTGTCGTAATGTGGCCGGTTGTATCTGGTTCAGTGTGCATG
GAAAAGTGCGGGAACGCTAATATCATGACGCATGTTTCCCCCTGGCCTCATACATGGACCAAATTCGACT
CATGTCGAACTATTGAGCGATATCTTGGGTTAATATTCGAGACAAAAGTGGAACTGTGATTCGTGCGATT
TTTCTCTTAGCTCGGGTGGCGTAAAATGGCCCCGGTGACTTGGCAATCTCCATTTTACAAGTGTGGAGCC
CACATAACGGGAAGCGCTGGTCATTAAATGTTGGATTAACATTTTTTTTTTACAGAATCTATCACCTTAA
TTTCTAGATTCGGTTTTCTTTGTGGGTCTTAAGCATTAACATGCATTTATGTTCCTCTTGAATCCATCTT
ATTTCAGTTCTGGGAAGTCATTAGTGACGAGCATGGAATTGACCCAACAGGCAGTTACCATGGCGACAGT
GACCTTCAGCTGGACCGAATTAATGTTTATTATAATGAAGCCACAGGTGAGAGTCTAATTACTTTACTAA
TATTTTTCCTTTTTTTTATTTTTTTATTTATTTAATTTTTATGTATTTTTTTTATTAAATCTTTATTGTG
AACCCTGAAATTCTGGAATTTGTATTTTTTCTTTAGGTGGAAAGTATGTTCCATAAGCCGTGCTGGTGGA
TTTGGAGCCTGGTACAATGGACTCCGTGAGGTCTGGTCCATTTGGTCAGATCTTCAGACCAGACAACTTT
GTGTTCGGTATTTACCTTAATTTTTCACTCTTGTCCTCATTCAGAATCAAGGGTTTTCCCTGCTTAAAGA
ATTGAGGTTTTCCAATGCCATTAAATTTTGTGCCATCTCTGCCTATTAACAAACGGTCACGCCTACTGAC
AGACCCCAAGTTATGCTCCTGCACTGGTCGTGTGTTTTAACTATATTCAGTAGTAGCCTTTTTAAAGCCT
TTTTTTTTTTTTTTTGTAAGATTACAGTGTTTTAGCTAGCAAATTTATAACTTGTTAACCCAAGGAAAAA
CCCTTAGTAAAAACCCTTGTTTGTGCTTTGAGGTAAACCAAAGTAGTTAACAGTCGAAGAGAATCTTACA
TTTTTATTTTTGTACATTTTTCAAAATTGTACTAGGACTAGAATGGGTGTTGAATAATTTTAGGACCAAT
TTGGTGAGCGGTTATGATCCACTTCAAATGTTGACCGCTATAGAACATCTGATTTGAATACAATGGATCC
TGCAGTTGCTCCAAACAAAATTTGAATGGCAGATTGTGACCTGATATAGATCTACAGCAATGATCACATT
AAAACCATATTAACTGGATTTTTTTTATTTTTTCATATGAAGTTTTGGCAGTCTATTCATATTAAAACGA
TCTCTTAGAGACACTTTAGGATATTTTAGATGAGAAAATACCAATATTTAAAAATTAAATCCACATTTGA
TTAAATTATCCTAATTTAAAACAGATGGAAAATTATTTATTTTTAACGGTTGCATTCTCAAAACAAAAAA
AACGTACAAAATCAATAATCTATCAAACCGTCTATAGAACAATACGTGTAATATTTTACACTAATTCCTA
TCCAGAGAAACAACACCAGGGGCGTAGCAACTGCAAGGGAACGGTGGAAACGTCCCCCTCACTTTTACAG
ACCGGCCATTTAGAAACCGATTATTTTAAGAATGTAAACTTTTGGATTTCATACAGCTGCACCCCCTGTA
TATCCTATTTGCATGTATTAACTGAACTCCTGAATTTCTTATAGGCCAGAGTGGTGCTGGAAACAACTGG
GCCAAGGGCCACTACACTGAAGGAGCTGAGCTGGTTGATTCCGTTCTGGATGTGGTCCGAAAAGAGGCTG
AGAGCTGCGACTGTCTGCAGGGCTTCCAACTCACTCACTCACTGGGTGGAGGTACAGGGTCTGGTATGGG
CACCCTCCTCATTAGCAAAATCCGCGAGGAGTATCCCGACCGCATCATGAACACCTTCAGCGTGGTGCCC
TCTCCTAAAGTCTCGGACACTGTGGTCGAGCCCTACAACGCCACACTGTCCGTCCATCAGCTAGTAGAGA
ACACAGACGAGACCTATTGTATTGATAACGAGGCCCTGTACGATATCTGCTTCCGCACACTCAAACTCAC
AACCCCCACATACGGAGACCTCAACCATCTCGTCTCCGCCACAATGAGCGGTGTGACCACTTGCTTGAGG
TTTCCAGGCCAGTTGAACGCTGATCTCCGTAAATTGGCGGTCAACATGGTGCCCTTCCCCCGACTGCACT
TCTTCATGCCTGGCTTCGCGCCTCTGACTAGCAGGGGAAGCCAGCAGTATCGTGCACTTACCGTTCCCGA
ACTCACCCAGCAGATGTTCGATGCCAAAAACATGATGGCTGCCTGCGACCCACGTCACGGCCGTTATCTG
ACGGTCGCCGCCGTCTTCCGTGGTCGCATGTCCATGAAGGAGGTGGACGAGCAGATGCTCAACGTCCAGA
ACAAGAACAGCAGCTACTTCGTTGAATGGATCCCAAACAACGTCAAGACCGCCGTCTGCGACATTCCACC
ACGAGGCCTCAAGATGGCCGCCACCTTCATCGGCAACAGCACCGCCATCCAGGAGCTCTTCAAGCGCATC
TCAGAGCAGTTCACGGCTATGTTCAGGCGCAAGGCTTTCCTGCATTGGTACACCGGAGAGGGCATGGATG
AGATGGAGTTCACAGAGGCCGAGAGCAACATGAACGACCTGGTGTCCGAGTACCAGCAGTACCAGGACGC
CACCGCTGAAGAGGAAGGGGAGTTTGAGGAGGAGGGAGAGGAGGAGCTCGCTTAAGGTACCGCGGGCCCG
GGATCCACCGGATCTAGATAACTGATCATAATCAGCCATACCACATTTGTAGAGGTTTTACTTGCTTTAA
AAAACCTCCCACACCTCCCCCTGAACCTGAAACATAAAATGAATGCAATTGTTGTTGTTAACTTGTTTAT
TGCAGCTTATAATGGTTACAAATAAAGCAATAGCATCACAAATTTCACAAATAAAGCATTTTTTTCACTG
CATTCTAGTTGTGGTTTGTCCAAACTCATCAATGTATCTTAACGCGTAAATTGTAAGCGTTAATATTTTG
TTAAAATTCGCGTTAAATTTTTGTTAAATCAGCTCATTTTTTAACCAATAGGCCGAAATCGGCAAAATCC
CTTATAAATCAAAAGAATAGACCGAGATAGGGT
[37 nt withheld, positions 5214-5250]
AAAGAACGTGGACTCCAACGTCAAAGG
[49 nt withheld, positions 5278-5326]
T
[91 nt withheld, positions 5328-5418]
G
[124 nt withheld, positions 5420-5543]
CAGGTGGCACTTTTCGGGGAAATGTGCGCGGAACCCCTATTTGTTTATTTTTCTAAATACATTCAAATAT
GTATCCGCTCATGAGACAATAACCCTGATAAATGCTTCAATAATATTGAAAAAGGAAGAGTCCTGAGGCG
GAAAGAACCAGCTGTGGAATGTGTGTCAGTTAGGGTGTGGAAAGTCCCCAGGCTCCCCAGCAGGCAGAAG
TATGCAAAGCATGCATCTCAATTAGTCAGCAACCAGGTGTGGAAAGTCCCCAGGCTCCCCAGCAGGCAGA
AGTATGCAAAGCATGCATCTCAATTAGTCAGCAACCATAGTCCCGCCCCTAACTCCGCCCATCCCGCCCC
TAACTCCGCCCAGTTCCGCCCATTCTCCGCCCCATGGCTGACTAATTTTTTTTATTTATGCAGAGGCCGA
GGCCGCCTCGGCCTCTGAGCTATTCCAGAAGTAGTGAGGAGGCTTTTTTGGAGGCCTAGGCTTTTGCAAA
GATCGATCAAGAGACAGGATGAGGATCGTTTCGCATGATTGAACAAGATGGATTGCACGCAGGTTCTCCG
GCCGCTTGGGTGGAGAGGCTATTCGGCTATGACTGGGCACAACAGACAATCGGCTGCTCTGATGCCGCCG
TGTTCCGGCTGTCAGCGCAGGGGCGCCCGGTTCTTTTTGTCAAGACCGACCTGTCCGGTGCCCTGAATGA
ACTGCAAGACGAGGCAGCGCGGCTATCGTGGCTGGCCACGACGGGCGTTCCTTGCGCAGCTGTGCTCGAC
GTTGTCACTGAAGCGGGAAGGGACTGGCTGCTATTGGGCGAAGTGCCGGGGCAGGATCTCCTGTCATCTC
ACCTTGCTCCTGCCGAGAAAGTATCCATCATGGCTGATGCAATGCGGCGGCTGCATACGCTTGATCCGGC
TACCTGCCCATTCGACCACCAAGCGAAACATCGCATCGAGCGAGCACGTACTCGGATGGAAGCCGGTCTT
GTCGATCAGGATGATCTGGACGAAGAGCATCAGGGGCTCGCGCCAGCCGAACTGTTCGCCAGGCTCAAGG
CGAGCATGCCCGACGGCGAGGATCTCGTCGTGACCCATGGCGATGCCTGCTTGCCGAATATCATGGTGGA
AAATGGCCGCTTTTCTGGATTCATCGACTGTGGCCGGCTGGGTGTGGCGGACCGCTATCAGGACATAGCG
TTGGCTACCCGTGATATTGCTGAAGAGCTTGGCGGCGAATGGGCTGACCGCTTCCTCGTGCTTTACGGTA
TCGCCGCTCCCGATTCGCAGCGCATCGCCTTCTATCGCCTTCTTGACGAGTTCTTCTGAGCGGGACTCTG
GGGTTCGAAATGACCGACCAAGCGACGCCCAACCTGCCATCACGAGATTTCGATTCCACCGCCGCCTTCT
ATGAAAGGTTGGGCTTCGGAATCGTTTTCCGGGACGCCGGCTGGATGATCCTCCAGCGCGGGGATCTCAT
GCTGGAGTTCTTCGCCCACCCTAGGGGGAGGCTAACTGAAACACGGAAGGAGACAATACCGGAAGGAACC
CGCGCTATGACGGCAATAAAAAGACAGAATAAAACGCACGGTGTTGGGTCGTTTGTTCATAAACGCGGGG
TTCGGTCCCAGGGCTGGCACTCTGTCGATACCCCACCGAGACCCCATTGGGGCCAATACGCCCGCGTTTC
TTCCTTTTCCCCACCCCACCCCCCAAGTTCGGGTGAAGGCCCAGGGCTCGCAGCCAACGTCGGGGCGGCA
GGCCCTGCCATAGCCTCAGGTTACTCATATATACTTTAGATTGATTTAAAACTTCATTTTTAATTTAAAA
GGATCTAGGTGAAGATCCTTTTTGATAATCTCATGACCAAAATCCCTTAACGTGAGTTTTCGTTCCACTG
AGCGTCAGACCCCGTAGAAAAGATCAAAGGATCTTCTTGAGATCCTTTTTTTCTGCGCGTAATCTGCTGC
TTGCAAACAAAAAAACCACCGCTACCAGCGGTGGTTTGTTTGCCGGATCAAGAGCTACCAACTCTTTTTC
CGAAGGTAACTGGCTTCAGCAGAGCGCAGATACCAAATACTGTCCTTCTAGTGTAGCCGTAGTTAGGCCA
CCACTTCAAGAACTCTGTAGCACCGCCTACATACCTCGCTCTGCTAATCCTGTTACCAGTGGCTGCTGCC
AGTGGCGATAAGTCGTGTCTTACCGGGTTGGACTCAAGACGATAGTTACCGGATAAGGCGCAGCGGTCGG
GCTGAACGGGGGGTTCGTGCACACAGCCCAGCTTGGAGCGAACGACCTACACCGAACTGAGATACCTACA
GCGTGAGCTATGAGAAAGCGCCACGCTTCCCGAAGGGAGAAAGGCGGACAGGTATCCGGTAAGCGGCAGG
GTCGGAACAGGAGAGCGCACGAGGGAGCTTCCAGGGGGAAACGCCTGGTATCTTTATAGTCCTGTCGGGT
TTCGCCACCTCTGACTTGAGCGTCGATTTTTGTGATGCTCGTCAGGGGGGCGGAGCCTATGGAAAAACGC
CAGCAACGCGGCCTTTTTACGGTTCCTGGCCTTTTGCTGGCCTTTTGCTCACATGTTCTTTCCTGCGTTA
TCCCCTGATTCTGTGGATAACCGTATTACCGCCATGCATTAGTTATTAATAGTAATCAATTACGGGGTCA
TTAGTTCATAGCCCATATATG
